Addgene plasmid #128108: pCAG-HA-Nrxn1α-LNS4
Purpose: Express HA tagged Nrxn1α-LNS4
Depositing lab: Huda Zoghbi. Depositing organization: Baylor College of Medicine. Publication: Neurexophilin4 is a selectively expressed alpha-neurexin ligand that modulates specific cerebellar synapses and motor functions. Meng X, McGraw CM, Wang W, Jing J, Yeh SY, Wang L, Lopez J, Brown AM, Lin T, Chen W, Xue M, Sillitoe RV, Jiang X, Zoghbi HY. Elife. 2019 Sep 16;8. pii: 46773. doi: 10.7554/eLife.46773. PubMed 31524598.
Backbone
  Vector backbone: pCAGGS
  Backbone manufacturer: Addgene Plasmid #58266
  Backbone size w/o insert (bp): 4869
  Total vector size (bp): 5679
  Vector type: Mammalian Expression
Growth in bacteria
  Bacterial resistance: Ampicillin, 100 μg/mL
  Growth temperature: 37°C
  Growth strain: DH5alpha
  Copy number: Unknown
Gene/Insert
  Gene/Insert name: Nrxn1a-LNS4 (alt name: Nrxn1a LNS4 domain)
  Species: R. norvegicus (rat)
  Insert size (bp): 819
  Entrez Gene: Nrxn1 (a.k.a. Nrxn1b)
  Promoter: CAG
  Tag / fusion protein: HA (N terminal on insert)
  Cloning method: Gibson Cloning
  Sequencing primers: 5′ pCAG-F (5'-GCAACGTGCTGGTTATTGTG-3'); 3′ Bglob-pA-R (5'-TTTTGGCAGAGGGAAAAAGA-3'); pCAG_rev_seq (5'-CAGCCACCACCTTCTGATAG-3')
Terms and licenses: Academic/Nonprofit Terms; Industry Terms: Not Available to Industry
How to cite: pCAG-HA-Nrxn1α-LNS4 was a gift from Huda Zoghbi (Addgene plasmid # 128108 ; http://n2t.net/addgene:128108 ; RRID:Addgene_128108)
