[The description below was written by a language model from this plasmid's Addgene catalogue record and pLannotate feature annotations shown in this document.]
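Description:
pCAG-HA-Nrxn1α-LNS4 is a mammalian expression plasmid built on the pCAGGS backbone that drives production of an HA-tagged fragment of rat neurexin-1α, specifically its fourth LNS (laminin/neurexin/sex-hormone-binding globulin, or laminin G-like) domain. It is propagated in E. coli through a high-copy ColE1/pUC-type origin and selected with ampicillin via the β-lactamase gene and its native promoter. Remnants of the lac promoter/operator region and lacI are backbone carry-over with no evident role in expression. An SV40 origin and SV40 poly(A) signal are also present; the origin can support episomal replication in cells supplying large T antigen.

Expression comes from the composite CAG promoter, made up of the CMV immediate-early enhancer, the chicken β-actin promoter and a chimeric β-actin/β-globin intron, which gives strong constitutive transcription in most mammalian cell types. Transcripts end at the rabbit β-globin polyadenylation signal, and the short HBB matches flanking the insert are probably β-globin exon sequences belonging to the vector. The insert, introduced by Gibson cloning, begins with a short segment matching the N-terminus of neuroligin-1, followed by a small unannotated gap and then the neurexin-1α fragment. The neuroligin-derived piece may serve as a signal peptide and the gap may hold the N-terminal HA tag, but the annotation confirms neither point. The neurexin match is scored against the human protein, although the catalogue lists rat as the source.

The two sequence records are about 5.55 kb and agree closely with each other, but both are somewhat shorter than the 5,679 bp listed in the catalogue. The associated work concerns neurexophilin-4 as an α-neurexin ligand, so an isolated, tagged domain like this one suits mapping which part of neurexin-1α mediates binding.
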