Features (pLannotate 1.2.2; 20 found; start..end, strand, type, name):
      1..380     +  enhancer       CMV enhancer: human cytomegalovirus immediate early enhancer
    382..657     +  promoter       chicken β-actin promoter: No description available
    658..1674    +  intron         chimeric intron: chimera between introns from chicken β-actin and rabbit β-globin
   1672..1728    +  CDS            HBB (fragment): HBB_LEPEU - Experimental evidence at protein level: Swiss-Prot protein existence level 1. Involved in oxygen transport from the lung to the various peripheral tissues. From Lepus europaeus (European hare).
   1735..1771    +  misc_feature   MCS (fragment): multiple cloning site
   1778..1918    +  CDS            Nlgn1 (fragment): NLGN1_MOUSE - Also known as Kiaa1070. Experimental evidence at protein level: Swiss-Prot protein existence level 1. Cell surface protein involved in cell-cell-interactions via its interactions with neurexin family members. Plays a role in synapse function and synaptic signal transmission, and probably mediates its effects by recruiting and clustering other synaptic proteins. May promote the initial formation of synapses, but is not essential for this. In vitro, triggers the de novo formation of presynaptic structures. May be involved in specification of excitatory synapses. Required to maintai
   1949..2473    +  CDS            NRXN1 (fragment): NRX1A_HUMAN - Also known as KIAA0578. Experimental evidence at protein level: Swiss-Prot protein existence level 1. Cell surface protein involved in cell-cell-interactions, exocytosis of secretory granules and regulation of signal transmission. Function is isoform-specific. Alpha-type isoforms have a long N- terminus with six laminin G-like domains and play an important role in synaptic signal transmission. Alpha-type isoforms play a role in the regulation of calcium channel activity and Ca(2+)-triggered neurotransmitter release at synapses and at neuromuscular junctions. They play an importan
   2481..2564    +  CDS            HBB (fragment): HBB_PONPY - Experimental evidence at transcript level: Swiss-Prot protein existence level 2. Involved in oxygen transport from the lung to the various peripheral tissues. From Pongo pygmaeus (Bornean orangutan).
   2635..2690    +  polyA_signal   β-globin poly(A) signal: rabbit β-globin polyadenylation signal (Gil and Proudfoot, 1987)
   3075..3091    -  protein_bind   lac operator: The lac repressor binds to the lac operator to inhibit transcription in E. coli. This inhibition can be relieved by adding lactose or isopropyl-β-D-thiogalactopyranoside (IPTG). lac repressor encoded by lacI
   3099..3129    -  promoter       lac promoter: promoter for the E. coli lac operon
   3144..3165    -  protein_bind   CAP binding site: CAP binding activates transcription in the presence of cAMP. E. coli catabolite activator protein
   3178..3217    -  CDS            lacI (fragment): lac repressor; lacI; The lac repressor binds to the lac operator to inhibit transcription in E. coli. This inhibition can be relieved by adding lactose or isopropyl-β-D-thiogalactopyranoside (IPTG).
   3224..3246    +  promoter       SV40 promoter (fragment): SV40 enhancer and early promoter
   3270..3405    +  rep_origin     SV40 ori: SV40 origin of replication
   3425..3559    +  polyA_signal   SV40 poly(A) signal: SV40 polyadenylation signal
   3561..3615    -  CDS            lacI (fragment): lac repressor; lacI; The lac repressor binds to the lac operator to inhibit transcription in E. coli. This inhibition can be relieved by adding lactose or isopropyl-β-D-thiogalactopyranoside (IPTG).
   3798..4386    -  rep_origin     ori: high-copy-number ColE1/pMB1/pBR322/pUC origin of replication
   4557..5417    -  CDS            AmpR: β-lactamase; bla; confers resistance to ampicillin, carbenicillin, and related antibiotics
   5418..5522    -  promoter       AmpR promoter: bla
>Addgene plasmid #128108 | pCAG-HA-Nrxn1α-LNS4 | addgene full sequence | sequence record 248766 | Addgene NGS Result
GACATTGATTATTGACTAGTTATTAATAGTAATCAATTACGGGGTCATTAGTTCATAGCCCATATATGGA
GTTCCGCGTTACATAACTTACGGTAAATGGCCCGCCTGGCTGACCGCCCAACGACCCCCGCCCATTGACG
TCAATAATGACGTATGTTCCCATAGTAACGCCAATAGGGACTTTCCATTGACGTCAATGGGTGGAGTATT
TACGGTAAACTGCCCACTTGGCAGTACATCAAGTGTATCATATGCCAAGTACGCCCCCTATTGACGTCAA
TGACGGTAAATGGCCCGCCTGGCATTATGCCCAGTACATGACCTTATGGGACTTTCCTACTTGGCAGTAC
ATCTACGTATTAGTCATCGCTATTACCATGGTCGAGGTGAGCCCCACGTTCTGCTTCACTCTCCCCATCT
CCCCCCCCTCCCCACCCCCAATTTTGTATTTATTTATTTTTTAATTATTTTGTGCAGCGATGGGGGCGGG
GGGGGGGGGGGCGCGCGCCAGGCGGGGCGGGGCGGGGCGAGGGGCGGGGCGGGGCGAGGCGGAGAGGTGC
GGCGGCAGCCAATCAGAGCGGCGCGCTCCGAAAGTTTCCTTTTATGGCGAGGCGGCGGCGGCGGCGGCCC
TATAAAAAGCGAAGCGCGCGGCGGGCGGGAGTCGCTGCGCGCTGCCTTCGCCCCGTGCCCCGCTCCGCCG
CCGCCTCGCGCCGCCCGCCCCGGCTCTGACTGACCGCGTTACTCCCACAGGTGAGCGGGCGGGACGGCCC
TTCTCCTCCGGGCTGTAATTAGCGCTTGGTTTAATGACGGCTTGTTTCTTTTCTGTGGCTGCGTGAAAGC
CTTGAGGGGCTCCGGGAGGGCCCTTTGTGCGGGGGGAGCGGCTCGGGGGGTGCGTGCGTGTGTGTGTGCG
TGGGGAGCGCCGCGTGCGGCTCCGCGCTGCCCGGCGGCTGTGAGCGCTGCGGGCGCGGCGCGGGGCTTTG
TGCGCTCCGCAGTGTGCGCGAGGGGAGCGCGGCCGGGGGCGGTGCCCCGCGGTGCGGGGGGGGCTGCGAG
GGGAACAAAGGCTGCGTGCGGGGTGTGTGCGTGGGGGGGTGAGCAGGGGGTGTGGGCGCGTCGGTCGGGC
TGCAACCCCCCCTGCACCCCCCTCCCCGAGTTGCTGAGCACGGCCCGGCTTCGGGTGCGGGGCTCCGTAC
GGGGCGTGGCGCGGGGCTCGCCGTGCCGGGCGGGGGGTGGCGGCAGGTGGGGGTGCCGGGCGGGGCGGGG
CCGCCTCGGGCCGGGGAGGGCTCGGGGGAGGGGCGCGGCGGCCCCCGGAGCGCCGGCGGCTGTCGAGGCG
CGGCGAGCCGCAGCCATTGCCTTTTATGGTAATCGTGCGAGAGGGCGCAGGGACTTCCTTTGTCCCAAAT
CTGTGCGGAGCCGAAATCTGGGAGGCGCCGCCGCACCCCCTCTAGCGGGCGCGGGGCGAAGCGGTGCGGC
GCCGGCAGGAAGGAAATGGGCGGGGAGGGCCTTCGTGCGTCGCCGCGCCGCCGTCCCCTTCTCCCTCTCC
AGCCTCGGGGCTGTCCGCGGGGGGACGGCTGCCTTCGGGGGGGACGGGGCAGGGCGGGGTTCGGCTTCTG
GCGTGTGACCGGCGGCTCTAGAGCCTCTGCTAACCATGTTCATGCCTTCTTCTTTTTCCTACAGCTCCTG
GGCAACGTGCTGGTTATTGTGCTGTCTCATCATTTTGGCAAAGAATTCGCGGCCGCTAGCGCTACCGGAC
TCAGATCTCGAGCTCAAGCTTGGGACCATGGCACTTCCCAGATGCATGTGGCCAAATTATGTTTGGAGAG
CTATGATGGCATGTGTGGTCCACAGGGGATCCGGTGCCCCATTGACTCTCTGCTTGTTGGGATGTTTGCT
ACAGACTTTTCACGTACTCTCTCAAAAGTATCCATACGACGTTCCGGACTACGCAACTAGTGTTTTGAGC
TACGATGGGAGTATGTTTATGAAAATTCAGCTCCCTGTGGTGATGCACACTGAGGCCGAGGACGTTTCCT
TACGGTTCAGATCCCAGCGTGCGTATGGCATTCTGATGGCGACCACTTCTAGAGACTCCGCAGATACCCT
TCGACTGGAGCTAGATGCAGGGCGCGTGAAACTCACGGTCAATCTAGATTGTATCAGGATTAACTGTAAT
TCCAGCAAAGGTCCTGAGACCCTTTTTGCCGGCTATAACCTCAATGATAATGAATGGCACACAGTACGTG
TGGTTCGGCGAGGAAAAAGTTTAAAGCTAACCGTGGATGATCAACAAGCCATGACAGGCCAAATGGCAGG
TGATCATACAAGGCTGGAGTTTCATAACATAGAGACAGGCATCATCACAGAACGACGCTATCTTTCTTCT
GTCCCCTCCAACTTCATTGGGCACCTGCAAAGCCTCACATTTAATGGAATGGCATACATTGACTTGTGCA
AAAATGGTGATATAGATTATTGTTAACCGGGGAGCTCAATTCACTCCTCAGGTGCAGGCTGCCTATCAGA
AGGTGGTGGCTGGTGTGGCCAATGCCCTGGCTCACAAATACCACTGAGATCTTTTTCCCTCTGCCAAAAA
TTATGGGGACATCATGAAGCCCCTTGAGCATCTGACTTCTGGCTAATAAAGGAAATTTATTTTCATTGCA
ATAGTGTGTTGGAATTTTTTGTGTCTCTCACTCGGAAGGACATATGGGAGGGCAAATCATTTAAAACATC
AGAATGAGTATTTGGTTTAGAGTTTGGCAACATATGCCCATATGCTGGCTGCCATGAACAAAGGTTGGCT
ATAAAGAGGTCATCAGTATATGAAACAGCCCCCTGCTGTCCATTCCTTATTCCATAGAAAAGCCTTGACT
TGAGGTTAGATTTTTTTTATATTTTGTTTTGTGTTATTTTTTTCTTTAACATCCCTAAAATTTTCCTTAC
ATGTTTTACTAGCCAGATTTTTCCTCCTCTCCTGACTACTCCCAGTCATAGCTGTCCCTCTTCTCTTATG
GAGATCCCTCGACCTGCAGCCCAAGCTTGGCGTAATCATGGTCATAGCTGTTTCCTGTGTGAAATTGTTA
TCCGCTCACAATTCCACACAACATACGAGCCGGAAGCATAAAGTGTAAAGCCTGGGGTGCCTAATGAGTG
AGCTAACTCACATTAATTGCGTTGCGCTCACTGCCCGCTTTCCAGTCGGGAAACCTGTCGTGCCAGCGGA
TCCGCATCTCAATTAGTCAGCAACCATAGTCCCGCCCCTAACTCCGCCCATCCCGCCCCTAACTCCGCCC
AGTTCCGCCCATTCTCCGCCCCATGGCTGACTAATTTTTTTTATTTATGCAGAGGCCGAGGCCGCCTCGG
CCTCTGAGCTATTCCAGAAGTAGTGAGGAGGCTTTTTTGGAGGCCTAGGCTTTTGCAAAAAGCTAACTTG
TTTATTGCAGCTTATAATGGTTACAAATAAAGCAATAGCATCACAAATTTCACAAATAAAGCATTTTTTT
CACTGCATTCTAGTTGTGGTTTGTCCAAACTCATCAATGTATCTTATCATGTCTGGATCCGCTGCATTAA
TGAATCGGCCAACGCGCGGGGAGAGGCGGTTTGCGTATTGGGCGCTCTTCCGCTTCCTCGCTCACTGACT
CGCTGCGCTCGGTCGTTCGGCTGCGGCGAGCGGTATCAGCTCACTCAAAGGCGGTAATACGGTTATCCAC
AGAATCAGGGGATAACGCAGGAAAGAACATGTGAGCAAAAGGCCAGCAAAAGGCCAGGAACCGTAAAAAG
GCCGCGTTGCTGGCGTTTTTCCATAGGCTCCGCCCCCCTGACGAGCATCACAAAAATCGACGCTCAAGTC
AGAGGTGGCGAAACCCGACAGGACTATAAAGATACCAGGCGTTTCCCCCTGGAAGCTCCCTCGTGCGCTC
TCCTGTTCCGACCCTGCCGCTTACCGGATACCTGTCCGCCTTTCTCCCTTCGGGAAGCGTGGCGCTTTCT
CATAGCTCACGCTGTAGGTATCTCAGTTCGGTGTAGGTCGTTCGCTCCAAGCTGGGCTGTGTGCACGAAC
CCCCCGTTCAGCCCGACCGCTGCGCCTTATCCGGTAACTATCGTCTTGAGTCCAACCCGGTAAGACACGA
CTTATCGCCACTGGCAGCAGCCACTGGTAACAGGATTAGCAGAGCGAGGTATGTAGGCGGTGCTACAGAG
TTCTTGAAGTGGTGGCCTAACTACGGCTACACTAGAAGAACAGTATTTGGTATCTGCGCTCTGCTGAAGC
CAGTTACCTTCGGAAAAAGAGTTGGTAGCTCTTGATCCGGCAAACAAACCACCGCTGGTAGCGGTGGTTT
TTTTGTTTGCAAGCAGCAGATTACGCGCAGAAAAAAAGGATCTCAAGAAGATCCTTTGATCTTTTCTACG
GGGTCTGACGCTCAGTGGAACGAAAACTCACGTTAAGGGATTTTGGTCATGAGATTATCAAAAAGGATCT
TCACCTAGATCCTTTTAAATTAAAAATGAAGTTTTAAATCAATCTAAAGTATATATGAGTAAACTTGGTC
TGACAGTTACCAATGCTTAATCAGTGAGGCACCTATCTCAGCGATCTGTCTATTTCGTTCATCCATAGTT
GCCTGACTCCCCGTCGTGTAGATAACTACGATACGGGAGGGCTTACCATCTGGCCCCAGTGCTGCAATGA
TACCGCGAGACCCACGCTCACCGGCTCCAGATTTATCAGCAATAAACCAGCCAGCCGGAAGGGCCGAGCG
CAGAAGTGGTCCTGCAACTTTATCCGCCTCCATCCAGTCTATTAATTGTTGCCGGGAAGCTAGAGTAAGT
AGTTCGCCAGTTAATAGTTTGCGCAACGTTGTTGCCATTGCTACAGGCATCGTGGTGTCACGCTCGTCGT
TTGGTATGGCTTCATTCAGCTCCGGTTCCCAACGATCAAGGCGAGTTACATGATCCCCCATGTTGTGCAA
AAAAGCGGTTAGCTCCTTCGGTCCTCCGATCGTTGTCAGAAGTAAGTTGGCCGCAGTGTTATCACTCATG
GTTATGGCAGCACTGCATAATTCTCTTACTGTCATGCCATCCGTAAGATGCTTTTCTGTGACTGGTGAGT
ACTCAACCAAGTCATTCTGAGAATAGTGTATGCGGCGACCGAGTTGCTCTTGCCCGGCGTCAATACGGGA
TAATACCGCGCCACATAGCAGAACTTTAAAAGTGCTCATCATTGGAAAACGTTCTTCGGGGCGAAAACTC
TCAAGGATCTTACCGCTGTTGAGATCCAGTTCGATGTAACCCACTCGTGCACCCAACTGATCTTCAGCAT
CTTTTACTTTCACCAGCGTTTCTGGGTGAGCAAAAACAGGAAGGCAAAATGCCGCAAAAAAGGGAATAAG
GGCGACACGGAAATGTTGAATACTCATACTCTTCCTTTTTCAATATTATTGAAGCATTTATCAGGGTTAT
TGTCTCATGAGCGGATACATATTTGAATGTATTTAGAAAAATAAACAAATAGGGGTTCCGCGCACATTTC
CCCGAAAAGTGCCACCTGGGTC
