Features (pLannotate 1.2.2; 20 found; start..end, strand, type, name):
    368..645     +  promoter       chicken β-actin promoter: No description available
    647..1664    +  intron         chimeric intron: chimera between introns from chicken β-actin and rabbit β-globin
   1662..1718    +  CDS            HBB (fragment): HBB_LEPEU - Experimental evidence at protein level: Swiss-Prot protein existence level 1. Involved in oxygen transport from the lung to the various peripheral tissues. From Lepus europaeus (European hare).
   1725..1761    +  misc_feature   MCS (fragment): multiple cloning site
   1768..1908    +  CDS            Nlgn1 (fragment): NLGN1_MOUSE - Also known as Kiaa1070. Experimental evidence at protein level: Swiss-Prot protein existence level 1. Cell surface protein involved in cell-cell-interactions via its interactions with neurexin family members. Plays a role in synapse function and synaptic signal transmission, and probably mediates its effects by recruiting and clustering other synaptic proteins. May promote the initial formation of synapses, but is not essential for this. In vitro, triggers the de novo formation of presynaptic structures. May be involved in specification of excitatory synapses. Required to maintai
   1939..2484    +  CDS            NRXN1 (fragment): NRX1A_HUMAN - Also known as KIAA0578. Experimental evidence at protein level: Swiss-Prot protein existence level 1. Cell surface protein involved in cell-cell-interactions, exocytosis of secretory granules and regulation of signal transmission. Function is isoform-specific. Alpha-type isoforms have a long N- terminus with six laminin G-like domains and play an important role in synaptic signal transmission. Alpha-type isoforms play a role in the regulation of calcium channel activity and Ca(2+)-triggered neurotransmitter release at synapses and at neuromuscular junctions. They play an importan
   2478..2555    +  CDS            HBB (fragment): HBB_PROHA - Experimental evidence at protein level: Swiss-Prot protein existence level 1. Involved in oxygen transport from the lung to the various peripheral tissues. From Procavia capensis habessinica (Abyssinian hyrax).
   2626..2681    +  polyA_signal   β-globin poly(A) signal: rabbit β-globin polyadenylation signal (Gil and Proudfoot, 1987)
   3066..3082    -  protein_bind   lac operator: The lac repressor binds to the lac operator to inhibit transcription in E. coli. This inhibition can be relieved by adding lactose or isopropyl-β-D-thiogalactopyranoside (IPTG). lac repressor encoded by lacI
   3090..3120    -  promoter       lac promoter: promoter for the E. coli lac operon
   3135..3156    -  protein_bind   CAP binding site: CAP binding activates transcription in the presence of cAMP. E. coli catabolite activator protein
   3169..3208    -  CDS            lacI (fragment): lac repressor; lacI; The lac repressor binds to the lac operator to inhibit transcription in E. coli. This inhibition can be relieved by adding lactose or isopropyl-β-D-thiogalactopyranoside (IPTG).
   3215..3237    +  promoter       SV40 promoter (fragment): SV40 enhancer and early promoter
   3261..3396    +  rep_origin     SV40 ori: SV40 origin of replication
   3416..3550    +  polyA_signal   SV40 poly(A) signal: SV40 polyadenylation signal
   3552..3606    -  CDS            lacI (fragment): lac repressor; lacI; The lac repressor binds to the lac operator to inhibit transcription in E. coli. This inhibition can be relieved by adding lactose or isopropyl-β-D-thiogalactopyranoside (IPTG).
   3789..4377    -  rep_origin     ori: high-copy-number ColE1/pMB1/pBR322/pUC origin of replication
   4548..5408    -  CDS            AmpR: β-lactamase; bla; confers resistance to ampicillin, carbenicillin, and related antibiotics
   5409..5513    -  promoter       AmpR promoter: bla
   5544..366     +  enhancer       CMV enhancer (across the origin): human cytomegalovirus immediate early enhancer
>Addgene plasmid #128108 | pCAG-HA-Nrxn1α-LNS4 | depositor full sequence | sequence record 248783 | Nrxn1a LSN4domain
ACTAGTTATTAATAGTAATCAATTACGGGGTCATTAGTTCATAGCCCATATATGGAGTTCCGCGTTACAT
AACTTACGGTAAATGGCCCGCCTGGCTGACCGCCCAACGACCCCCGCCCATTGACGTCAATAATGACGTA
TGTTCCCATAGTAACGCCAATAGGGACTTTCCATTGACGTCAATGGGTGGAGTATTTACGGTAAACTGCC
CACTTGGCAGTACATCAAGTGTATCATATGCCAAGTACGCCCCCTATTGACGTCAATGACGGTAAATGGC
CCGCCTGGCATTATGCCCAGTACATGACCTTATGGGACTTTCCTACTTGGCAGTACATCTACGTATTAGT
CATCGCTATTACCATGGTCGAGGTGAGCCCCACGTTCTGCTTCACTCTCCCCATCTCCCCCCCCTCCCCA
CCCCCAATTTTGTATTTATTTATTTTTTAATTATTTTGTGCAGCGATGGGGGCGGGGGGGGGGGGGGGGC
GCGCGCCAGGCGGGGCGGGGCGGGGCGAGGGGCGGGGCGGGGCGAGGCGGAGAGGTGCGGCGGCAGCCAA
TCAGAGCGGCGCGCTCCGAAAGTTTCCTTTTATGGCGAGGCGGCGGCGGCGGCGGCCCTATAAAAAGCGA
AGCGCGCGGCGGGCGGGGAGTCGCTGCGACGCTGCCTTCGCCCCGTGCCCCGCTCCGCCGCCGCCTCGCG
CCGCCCGCCCCGGCTCTGACTGACCGCGTTACTCCCACAGGTGAGCGGGCGGGACGGCCCTTCTCCTCCG
GGCTGTAATTAGCGCTTGGTTTAATGACGGCTTGTTTCTTTTCTGTGGCTGCGTGAAAGCCTTGAGGGGC
TCCGGGAGGGCCCTTTGTGCGGGGGGAGCGGCTCGGGGGGTGCGTGCGTGTGTGTGTGCGTGGGGAGCGC
CGCGTGCGGCTCCGCGCTGCCCGGCGGCTGTGAGCGCTGCGGGCGCGGCGCGGGGCTTTGTGCGCTCCGC
AGTGTGCGCGAGGGGAGCGCGGCCGGGGGCGGTGCCCCGCGGTGCGGGGGGGGCTGCGAGGGGAACAAAG
GCTGCGTGCGGGGTGTGTGCGTGGGGGGGTGAGCAGGGGGTGTGGGCGCGTCGGTCGGGCTGCAACCCCC
CCTGCACCCCCCTCCCCGAGTTGCTGAGCACGGCCCGGCTTCGGGTGCGGGGCTCCGTACGGGGCGTGGC
GCGGGGCTCGCCGTGCCGGGCGGGGGGTGGCGGCAGGTGGGGGTGCCGGGCGGGGCGGGGCCGCCTCGGG
CCGGGGAGGGCTCGGGGGAGGGGCGCGGCGGCCCCCGGAGCGCCGGCGGCTGTCGAGGCGCGGCGAGCCG
CAGCCATTGCCTTTTATGGTAATCGTGCGAGAGGGCGCAGGGACTTCCTTTGTCCCAAATCTGTGCGGAG
CCGAAATCTGGGAGGCGCCGCCGCACCCCCTCTAGCGGGCGCGGGGCGAAGCGGTGCGGCGCCGGCAGGA
AGGAAATGGGCGGGGAGGGCCTTCGTGCGTCGCCGCGCCGCCGTCCCCTTCTCCCTCTCCAGCCTCGGGG
CTGTCCGCGGGGGGACGGCTGCCTTCGGGGGGGACGGGGCAGGGCGGGGTTCGGCTTCTGGCGTGTGACC
GGCGGCTCTAGAGCCTCTGCTAACCATGTTCATGCCTTCTTCTTTTTCCTACAGCTCCTGGGCAACGTGC
TGGTTATTGTGCTGTCTCATCATTTTGGCAAAGAATTCGCGGCCGCTAGCGCTACCGGACTCAGATCTCG
AGCTCAAGCTTGGGACCATGGCACTTCCCAGATGCATGTGGCCAAATTATGTTTGGAGAGCTATGATGGC
ATGTGTGGTCCACAGGGGATCCGGTGCCCCATTGACTCTCTGCTTGTTGGGATGTTTGCTACAGACTTTT
CACGTACTCTCTCAAAAGTATCCATACGACGTTCCGGACTACGCAACTAGTGTTTTGAGCTACGATGGGA
GTATGTTTATGAAAATTCAGCTCCCTGTGGTGATGCACACTGAGGCCGAGGACGTTTCCTTACGGTTCAG
ATCCCAGCGTGCGTATGGCATTCTGATGGCGACCACTTCTAGAGACTCCGCAGATACCCTTCGACTGGAG
CTAGATGCAGGGCGCGTGAAACTCACGGTCAATCTAGATTGTATCAGGATTAACTGTAATTCCAGCAAAG
GTCCTGAGACCCTTTTTGCCGGCTATAACCTCAATGATAATGAATGGCACACAGTACGTGTGGTTCGGCG
AGGAAAAAGTTTAAAGCTAACCGTGGATGATCAACAAGCCATGACAGGCCAAATGGCAGGTGATCATACA
AGGCTGGAGTTTCATAACATAGAGACAGGCATCATCACAGAACGACGCTATCTTTCTTCTGTCCCCTCCA
ACTTCATTGGGCACCTGCAAAGCCTCACATTTAATGGAATGGCATACATTGACTTGTGCAAAAATGGTGA
TATAGATTATTGTTAACCCGGGGAGCTCAATTCACTCCTCAGGTGCAGGCTGCCTATCAGAAGGTGGTGG
CTGGTGTGGCCAATGCCCTGGCTCACAAATACCACTGAGATCTTTTTCCCTCTGCCAAAAATTATGGGGA
CATCATGAAGCCCCTTGAGCATCTGACTTCTGGCTAATAAAGGAAATTTATTTTCATTGCAATAGTGTGT
TGGAATTTTTTGTGTCTCTCACTCGGAAGGACATATGGGAGGGCAAATCATTTAAAACATCAGAATGAGT
ATTTGGTTTAGAGTTTGGCAACATATGCCCATATGCTGGCTGCCATGAACAAAGGTTGGCTATAAAGAGG
TCATCAGTATATGAAACAGCCCCCTGCTGTCCATTCCTTATTCCATAGAAAAGCCTTGACTTGAGGTTAG
ATTTTTTTTATATTTTGTTTTGTGTTATTTTTTTCTTTAACATCCCTAAAATTTTCCTTACATGTTTTAC
TAGCCAGATTTTTCCTCCTCTCCTGACTACTCCCAGTCATAGCTGTCCCTCTTCTCTTATGGAGATCCCT
CGACCTGCAGCCCAAGCTTGGCGTAATCATGGTCATAGCTGTTTCCTGTGTGAAATTGTTATCCGCTCAC
AATTCCACACAACATACGAGCCGGAAGCATAAAGTGTAAAGCCTGGGGTGCCTAATGAGTGAGCTAACTC
ACATTAATTGCGTTGCGCTCACTGCCCGCTTTCCAGTCGGGAAACCTGTCGTGCCAGCGGATCCGCATCT
CAATTAGTCAGCAACCATAGTCCCGCCCCTAACTCCGCCCATCCCGCCCCTAACTCCGCCCAGTTCCGCC
CATTCTCCGCCCCATGGCTGACTAATTTTTTTTATTTATGCAGAGGCCGAGGCCGCCTCGGCCTCTGAGC
TATTCCAGAAGTAGTGAGGAGGCTTTTTTGGAGGCCTAGGCTTTTGCAAAAAGCTAACTTGTTTATTGCA
GCTTATAATGGTTACAAATAAAGCAATAGCATCACAAATTTCACAAATAAAGCATTTTTTTCACTGCATT
CTAGTTGTGGTTTGTCCAAACTCATCAATGTATCTTATCATGTCTGGATCCGCTGCATTAATGAATCGGC
CAACGCGCGGGGAGAGGCGGTTTGCGTATTGGGCGCTCTTCCGCTTCCTCGCTCACTGACTCGCTGCGCT
CGGTCGTTCGGCTGCGGCGAGCGGTATCAGCTCACTCAAAGGCGGTAATACGGTTATCCACAGAATCAGG
GGATAACGCAGGAAAGAACATGTGAGCAAAAGGCCAGCAAAAGGCCAGGAACCGTAAAAAGGCCGCGTTG
CTGGCGTTTTTCCATAGGCTCCGCCCCCCTGACGAGCATCACAAAAATCGACGCTCAAGTCAGAGGTGGC
GAAACCCGACAGGACTATAAAGATACCAGGCGTTTCCCCCTGGAAGCTCCCTCGTGCGCTCTCCTGTTCC
GACCCTGCCGCTTACCGGATACCTGTCCGCCTTTCTCCCTTCGGGAAGCGTGGCGCTTTCTCATAGCTCA
CGCTGTAGGTATCTCAGTTCGGTGTAGGTCGTTCGCTCCAAGCTGGGCTGTGTGCACGAACCCCCCGTTC
AGCCCGACCGCTGCGCCTTATCCGGTAACTATCGTCTTGAGTCCAACCCGGTAAGACACGACTTATCGCC
ACTGGCAGCAGCCACTGGTAACAGGATTAGCAGAGCGAGGTATGTAGGCGGTGCTACAGAGTTCTTGAAG
TGGTGGCCTAACTACGGCTACACTAGAAGAACAGTATTTGGTATCTGCGCTCTGCTGAAGCCAGTTACCT
TCGGAAAAAGAGTTGGTAGCTCTTGATCCGGCAAACAAACCACCGCTGGTAGCGGTGGTTTTTTTGTTTG
CAAGCAGCAGATTACGCGCAGAAAAAAAGGATCTCAAGAAGATCCTTTGATCTTTTCTACGGGGTCTGAC
GCTCAGTGGAACGAAAACTCACGTTAAGGGATTTTGGTCATGAGATTATCAAAAAGGATCTTCACCTAGA
TCCTTTTAAATTAAAAATGAAGTTTTAAATCAATCTAAAGTATATATGAGTAAACTTGGTCTGACAGTTA
CCAATGCTTAATCAGTGAGGCACCTATCTCAGCGATCTGTCTATTTCGTTCATCCATAGTTGCCTGACTC
CCCGTCGTGTAGATAACTACGATACGGGAGGGCTTACCATCTGGCCCCAGTGCTGCAATGATACCGCGAG
ACCCACGCTCACCGGCTCCAGATTTATCAGCAATAAACCAGCCAGCCGGAAGGGCCGAGCGCAGAAGTGG
TCCTGCAACTTTATCCGCCTCCATCCAGTCTATTAATTGTTGCCGGGAAGCTAGAGTAAGTAGTTCGCCA
GTTAATAGTTTGCGCAACGTTGTTGCCATTGCTACAGGCATCGTGGTGTCACGCTCGTCGTTTGGTATGG
CTTCATTCAGCTCCGGTTCCCAACGATCAAGGCGAGTTACATGATCCCCCATGTTGTGCAAAAAAGCGGT
TAGCTCCTTCGGTCCTCCGATCGTTGTCAGAAGTAAGTTGGCCGCAGTGTTATCACTCATGGTTATGGCA
GCACTGCATAATTCTCTTACTGTCATGCCATCCGTAAGATGCTTTTCTGTGACTGGTGAGTACTCAACCA
AGTCATTCTGAGAATAGTGTATGCGGCGACCGAGTTGCTCTTGCCCGGCGTCAATACGGGATAATACCGC
GCCACATAGCAGAACTTTAAAAGTGCTCATCATTGGAAAACGTTCTTCGGGGCGAAAACTCTCAAGGATC
TTACCGCTGTTGAGATCCAGTTCGATGTAACCCACTCGTGCACCCAACTGATCTTCAGCATCTTTTACTT
TCACCAGCGTTTCTGGGTGAGCAAAAACAGGAAGGCAAAATGCCGCAAAAAAGGGAATAAGGGCGACACG
GAAATGTTGAATACTCATACTCTTCCTTTTTCAATATTATTGAAGCATTTATCAGGGTTATTGTCTCATG
AGCGGATACATATTTGAATGTATTTAGAAAAATAAACAAATAGGGGTTCCGCGCACATTTCCCCGAAAAG
TGCCACCTGGGTCGACATTGATTATTG
